Features (pLannotate 1.2.2; 8 found; start..end, strand, type, name):
    126..230     +  promoter       AmpR promoter: bla
    221..301     -  CDS            int (fragment): INT2_ECOLX - Protein inferred from homology: Swiss-Prot protein existence level 3. Putative integrase believed to be involved in the insertion of antibiotic resistance genes into plasmids and transposons. From Escherichia coli.
    387..443     +  CDS            GmR (fragment): gentamycin acetyltransferase; aacC1; confers resistance to gentamycin
    450..1238    +  CDS            aadA: S3AD_ECOLX - Experimental evidence at protein level: Swiss-Prot protein existence level 1. Mediates bacterial resistance to the antibiotics streptomycin and spectinomycin. From Escherichia coli.
   1412..2000    +  rep_origin     ori: high-copy-number ColE1/pMB1/pBR322/pUC origin of replication
   2183..2232    +  CDS            lacI (fragment): lac repressor; lacI; The lac repressor binds to the lac operator to inhibit transcription in E. coli. This inhibition can be relieved by adding lactose or isopropyl-β-D-thiogalactopyranoside (IPTG).
   2329..2674    +  promoter       CaMV 35S promoter: strong constitutive promoter from cauliflower mosaic virus
   2626..2672    +  promoter       minimal CaMV 35S promoter: minimal 35S promoter from cauliflower mosaic virus
>Addgene plasmid | pICH41388 | analyzer sequence | sequence record 75010
TACTTGAGACCACGAAGTGGCTCTTCAGTGGACGAAAGGGCCTCGTGATACGCCTATTTTTATAGGTTAA
TGTCATGATAATAATGGTTTCTTAGACGTCAGGTGGCACTTTTCGGGGAAATGTGCGCGGAACCCCTATT
TGTTTATTTTTCTAAATACATTCAAATATGTATCCGCTCATGAGACAATAACCCTGATAAATGCTTCAAT
AATATTGAAAAAGGAAGAGTATGCGCTCACGCAACTGGTCCAGAACCTTGACCGAACGCAGCGGTGGTAA
CGGCGCAGTGGCGGTTTTCATGGCTTGTTATGACTGTTTTTTTGGGGTACAGTCTATGCCTCGGGCATCC
AAGCAGCAAGCGCGTTACGCCGTGGGTCGATGTTTGATGTTATGGAGCAGCAACGATGTTACGCAGCAGG
GCAGTCGCCCTAAAACAAAGTTAAACATCATGAGGGAAGCGGTGATCGCCGAAGTATCGACTCAACTATC
AGAGGTAGTTGGCGTCATCGAGCGCCATCTCGAACCGACGTTGCTGGCCGTACATTTGTACGGCTCCGCA
GTGGATGGCGGCCTGAAGCCACACAGCGATATTGATTTGCTGGTTACGGTGACCGTAAGGCTTGATGAAA
CAACGCGGCGAGCTTTGATCAACGACCTTTTGGAAACTTCGGCTTCCCCTGGAGAGAGCGAGATTCTCCG
CGCTGTAGAAGTCACCATTGTTGTGCACGACGACATCATTCCGTGGCGTTATCCAGCTAAGCGCGAACTG
CAATTTGGAGAATGGCAGCGCAATGACATTCTTGCAGGTATCTTCGAGCCAGCCACGATCGACATTGATC
TGGCTATCTTGCTGACAAAAGCAAGAGAACATAGCGTTGCCTTGGTAGGTCCAGCGGCGGAGGAACTCTT
TGATCCGGTTCCTGAACAGGATCTATTTGAGGCGCTAAATGAAACCTTAACGCTATGGAACTCGCCGCCC
GACTGGGCTGGCGATGAGCGAAATGTAGTGCTTACGTTGTCCCGCATTTGGTACAGCGCAGTAACCGGCA
AAATCGCGCCGAAGGATGTCGCTGCCGACTGGGCAATGGAGCGCCTGCCGGCCCAGTATCAGCCCGTCAT
ACTTGAAGCTAGACAGGCTTATCTTGGACAAGAAGAAGATCGCTTGGCCTCGCGCGCAGATCAGTTGGAA
GAATTTGTCCATTACGTAAAAGGCGAGATCACCAAGGTAGTCGGCAAATAACTGTCAGACCAAGTTTACT
CATATATACTTTAGATTGATTTAAAACTTCATTTTTAATTTAAAAGGATCTAGGTGAAGATCCTTTTTGA
TAATCTCATGACCAAAATCCCTTAACGTGAGTTTTCGTTCCACTGAGCGTCAGACCCCGTAGAAAAGATC
AAAGGATCTTCTTGAGATCCTTTTTTTCTGCGCGTAATCTGCTGCTTGCAAACAAAAAAACCACCGCTAC
CAGCGGTGGTTTGTTTGCCGGATCAAGAGCTACCAACTCTTTTTCCGAAGGTAACTGGCTTCAGCAGAGC
GCAGATACCAAATACTGTCCTTCTAGTGTAGCCGTAGTTAGGCCACCACTTCAAGAACTCTGTAGCACCG
CCTACATACCTCGCTCTGCTAATCCTGTTACCAGTGGCTGCTGCCAGTGGCGATAAGTCGTGTCTTACCG
GGTTGGACTCAAGACGATAGTTACCGGATAAGGCGCAGCGGTCGGGCTGAACGGGGGGTTCGTGCACACA
GCCCAGCTTGGAGCGAACGACCTACACCGAACTGAGATACCTACAGCGTGAGCTATGAGAAAGCGCCACG
CTTCCCGAAGGGAGAAAGGCGGACAGGTATCCGGTAAGCGGCAGGGTCGGAACAGGAGAGCGCACGAGGG
AGCTTCCAGGGGGAAACGCCTGGTATCTTTATAGTCCTGTCGGGTTTCGCCACCTCTGACTTGAGCGTCG
ATTTTTGTGATGCTCGTCAGGGGGGCGGAGCCTATGGAAAAACGCCAGCAACGCGGCCTTTTTACGGTTC
CTGGCCTTTTGCTGGCCTTTTGCTCACATGTTCTTTCCTGCGTTATCCCCTGATTCTGTGGATAACCGTA
TTACCGCCTTTGAGTGAGCTGATACCGCTCGCCGCAGCCGAACGACCGAGCGCAGCGAGTCAGTGAGCGA
GGAAGCGGAAGAGCGCCCAATACGCAAACCGCCTCTCCCCGCGCGTTGGCCGATTCATTAATCACTCTGT
GGTCTCAGGAGGTCAACATGGTGGAGCACGACACTCTGGTCTACTCCAAAAATGTCAAAGATACAGTCTC
AGAAGATCAAAGGGCTATTGAGACTTTTCAACAAAGGATAATTTCGGGAAACCTCCTCGGATTCCATTGC
CCAGCTATCTGTCACTTCATCGAAAGGACAGTAGAAAAGGAAGGTGGCTCCTACAAATGCCATCATTGCG
ATAAAGGAAAGGCTATCATTCAAGATCTCTCTGCCGACAGTGGTCCCAAAGATGGACCCCCACCCACGAG
GAGCATCGTGGAAAAAGAAGAGGTTCCAACCACGTCTACAAAGCAAGTGGATTGATGTGACATCTCCACT
GACGTAAGGGATGACGCACAATCCCACTATCCTTCGCAAGACCCTTCCTCTATATAAGGAAGTTCATTTC
ATTTGGAGAGGACACGC
